Addgene plasmid #112410: pNR1D2.1.0-gDNA
Purpose: CRISPR plasmid for expression of Cas9 and gRNA targeting human transcription factor NR1D2
Depositing lab: Kevin White. Depositing organization: University of Chicago.
Backbone
  Vector backbone: pX330
  Backbone manufacturer: Zhang lab (Addgene plasmid ID: 42230)
  Vector type: Mammalian Expression, CRISPR
Growth in bacteria
  Bacterial resistance: Ampicillin, 100 μg/mL
  Growth temperature: 37°C
  Growth strain: DH5alpha
  Copy number: High Copy
Gene/Insert
  Gene/Insert name: NR1D2
  gRNA/shRNA sequence: GCCTTAAGGGTGAACTTTAA AGG
  Species: H. sapiens (human)
  Entrez Gene: NR1D2 (a.k.a. BD73, EAR-1R, REVERBB, REVERBbeta, RVR)
  Cloning method: Restriction Enzyme; 5′ cloning site BbsI (destroyed during cloning); 3′ cloning site BbsI (destroyed during cloning)
  Sequencing primers: 5′ hU6-F (5'-GAGGGCCTATTTCCCATGATT-3')
Terms and licenses: Academic/Nonprofit Terms; Industry Terms: Not Available to Industry
Depositor comments: gRNA sequence listed includes 20 nucleotide target sequence, followed by the uncloned PAM sequence. The PAM sequence is not present in the plasmid. Use with plasmid pNR1D2-donor.
How to cite: pNR1D2.1.0-gDNA was a gift from Kevin White (Addgene plasmid # 112410 ; http://n2t.net/addgene:112410 ; RRID:Addgene_112410)
