[The description below was written by a language model from this plasmid's Addgene catalogue record and pLannotate feature annotations shown in this document.]
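Description:
pNR1D2.1.0-gDNA is a mammalian-expression CRISPR plasmid built on the pX330 backbone, an all-in-one vector that delivers both Streptococcus pyogenes Cas9 and a single guide RNA from one roughly 8.5 kb plasmid. It is propagated in E. coli as a high-copy plasmid through a ColE1/pUC-type origin and selected with ampicillin via the β-lactamase gene under its native promoter. The backbone also carries a filamentous phage origin (annotated as f1 in one sequence record and M13 in the other), a single AAV2 inverted terminal repeat downstream of the Cas9 cassette, and short bom and rop remnants that are annotation fragments rather than functional units. No mammalian selection marker or reporter is annotated.

The payload consists of two expression units. A human U6 RNA polymerase III promoter drives a 20-nucleotide guide against human NR1D2 (Rev-erbβ, a nuclear receptor transcription factor), fused to the S. pyogenes gRNA scaffold. The guide was inserted between BbsI sites that were destroyed on cloning, and the PAM listed in the record is not part of the plasmid. Cas9 is expressed from a hybrid promoter composed of the CMV enhancer, the chicken β-actin promoter and a hybrid CBA/MVM intron, carries a C-terminal nucleoplasmin nuclear localization signal, and is terminated by the bGH polyadenylation signal. The annotation splits Cas9 into adjoining N- and C-terminal portions, which together form one continuous coding sequence. The two sequence records differ by only a couple of nucleotides, and the β-actin promoter is called in only the depositor record. The depositor notes that the plasmid is meant to be used with a companion pNR1D2-donor plasmid, which suggests Cas9 cutting combined with donor-templated modification of the NR1D2 locus, though the record does not describe that edit.
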