Features (pLannotate 1.2.2; 18 found; start..end, strand, type, name):
     79..122     +  misc_RNA       gRNA scaffold (fragment): guide RNA scaffold for the Streptococcus pyogenes CRISPR/Cas9 system
    169..454     +  enhancer       CMV enhancer: human cytomegalovirus immediate early enhancer; contains an 18-bp deletion relative to the standard CMV enhancer
    456..733     +  promoter       chicken β-actin promoter: No description available
    734..962     +  intron         hybrid intron: hybrid between chicken β-actin (CBA) and minute virus of mice (MMV) introns (Gray et al., 2011)
   1100..2701    +  CDS            Cas9(N): N-terminal portion of Streptococcus pyogenes Cas9 (Zetsche et al., 2015)
   2702..5200    +  CDS            Cas9(C): C-terminal portion of Streptococcus pyogenes Cas9 (Zetsche et al., 2015)
   5201..5248    +  CDS            nucleoplasmin NLS: bipartite nuclear localization signal from nucleoplasmin
   5282..5393    +  polyA_signal   bGH poly(A) signal: bovine growth hormone polyadenylation signal
   5498..5638    +  repeat_region  AAV2 ITR: inverted terminal repeat of adeno-associated virus serotype 2 inverted
   5643..5694    -  misc_feature   bom (fragment): basis of mobility region from pBR322
   5713..6093    +  rep_origin     M13 ori (sequence partly withheld): M13 bacteriophage origin of replication; arrow indicates direction of (+) strand synthesis
   6169..6218    -  misc_feature   bom (fragment): basis of mobility region from pBR322
   6320..6355    -  CDS            rop (fragment): Rop protein, which maintains plasmids at low copy number; rop
   6450..6554    +  promoter       AmpR promoter: bla
   6555..7415    +  CDS            AmpR: β-lactamase; bla; confers resistance to ampicillin, carbenicillin, and related antibiotics
   7586..8174    +  rep_origin     ori: high-copy-number ColE1/pMB1/pBR322/pUC origin of replication
   8236..8476    +  promoter       U6 promoter: RNA polymerase III promoter for human U6 snRNA
   8505..72      +  misc_RNA       gRNA scaffold (across the origin): guide RNA scaffold for the Streptococcus pyogenes CRISPR/Cas9 system
>Addgene plasmid #112410 | pNR1D2.1.0-gDNA | depositor full sequence | sequence record 211801 | Full Sequence
TAGAGCTAGAAATAGCAAGTTAAAATAAGGCTAGTCCGTTATCAACTTGAAAAAGTGGCACCGAGTCGGT
GCTTTTTTGTTTTAGAGCTAGAAATAGCAAGTTAAAATAAGGCTAGTCCGTTTTTAGCGCGTGCGCCAAT
TCTGCAGACAAATGGCTCTAGAGGTACCCGTTACATAACTTACGGTAAATGGCCCGCCTGGCTGACCGCC
CAACGACCCCCGCCCATTGACGTCAATAGTAACGCCAATAGGGACTTTCCATTGACGTCAATGGGTGGAG
TATTTACGGTAAACTGCCCACTTGGCAGTACATCAAGTGTATCATATGCCAAGTACGCCCCCTATTGACG
TCAATGACGGTAAATGGCCCGCCTGGCATTGTGCCCAGTACATGACCTTATGGGACTTTCCTACTTGGCA
GTACATCTACGTATTAGTCATCGCTATTACCATGGTCGAGGTGAGCCCCACGTTCTGCTTCACTCTCCCC
ATCTCCCCCCCCTCCCCACCCCCAATTTTGTATTTATTTATTTTTTAATTATTTTGTGCAGCGATGGGGG
CGGGGGGGGGGGGGGGGCGCGCGCCAGGCGGGGCGGGGCGGGGCGAGGGGCGGGGCGGGGCGAGGCGGAG
AGGTGCGGCGGCAGCCAATCAGAGCGGCGCGCTCCGAAAGTTTCCTTTTATGGCGAGGCGGCGGCGGCGG
CGGCCCTATAAAAAGCGAAGCGCGCGGCGGGCGGGAGTCGCTGCGACGCTGCCTTCGCCCCGTGCCCCGC
TCCGCCGCCGCCTCGCGCCGCCCGCCCCGGCTCTGACTGACCGCGTTACTCCCACAGGTGAGCGGGCGGG
ACGGCCCTTCTCCTCCGGGCTGTAATTAGCTGAGCAAGAGGTAAGGGTTTAAGGGATGGTTGGTTGGTGG
GGTATTAATGTTTAATTACCTGGAGCACCTGCCTGAAATCACTTTTTTTCAGGTTGGACCGGTGCCACCA
TGGACTATAAGGACCACGACGGAGACTACAAGGATCATGATATTGATTACAAAGACGATGACGATAAGAT
GGCCCCAAAGAAGAAGCGGAAGGTCGGTATCCACGGAGTCCCAGCAGCCGACAAGAAGTACAGCATCGGC
CTGGACATCGGCACCAACTCTGTGGGCTGGGCCGTGATCACCGACGAGTACAAGGTGCCCAGCAAGAAAT
TCAAGGTGCTGGGCAACACCGACCGGCACAGCATCAAGAAGAACCTGATCGGAGCCCTGCTGTTCGACAG
CGGCGAAACAGCCGAGGCCACCCGGCTGAAGAGAACCGCCAGAAGAAGATACACCAGACGGAAGAACCGG
ATCTGCTATCTGCAAGAGATCTTCAGCAACGAGATGGCCAAGGTGGACGACAGCTTCTTCCACAGACTGG
AAGAGTCCTTCCTGGTGGAAGAGGATAAGAAGCACGAGCGGCACCCCATCTTCGGCAACATCGTGGACGA
GGTGGCCTACCACGAGAAGTACCCCACCATCTACCACCTGAGAAAGAAACTGGTGGACAGCACCGACAAG
GCCGACCTGCGGCTGATCTATCTGGCCCTGGCCCACATGATCAAGTTCCGGGGCCACTTCCTGATCGAGG
GCGACCTGAACCCCGACAACAGCGACGTGGACAAGCTGTTCATCCAGCTGGTGCAGACCTACAACCAGCT
GTTCGAGGAAAACCCCATCAACGCCAGCGGCGTGGACGCCAAGGCCATCCTGTCTGCCAGACTGAGCAAG
AGCAGACGGCTGGAAAATCTGATCGCCCAGCTGCCCGGCGAGAAGAAGAATGGCCTGTTCGGAAACCTGA
TTGCCCTGAGCCTGGGCCTGACCCCCAACTTCAAGAGCAACTTCGACCTGGCCGAGGATGCCAAACTGCA
GCTGAGCAAGGACACCTACGACGACGACCTGGACAACCTGCTGGCCCAGATCGGCGACCAGTACGCCGAC
CTGTTTCTGGCCGCCAAGAACCTGTCCGACGCCATCCTGCTGAGCGACATCCTGAGAGTGAACACCGAGA
TCACCAAGGCCCCCCTGAGCGCCTCTATGATCAAGAGATACGACGAGCACCACCAGGACCTGACCCTGCT
GAAAGCTCTCGTGCGGCAGCAGCTGCCTGAGAAGTACAAAGAGATTTTCTTCGACCAGAGCAAGAACGGC
TACGCCGGCTACATTGACGGCGGAGCCAGCCAGGAAGAGTTCTACAAGTTCATCAAGCCCATCCTGGAAA
AGATGGACGGCACCGAGGAACTGCTCGTGAAGCTGAACAGAGAGGACCTGCTGCGGAAGCAGCGGACCTT
CGACAACGGCAGCATCCCCCACCAGATCCACCTGGGAGAGCTGCACGCCATTCTGCGGCGGCAGGAAGAT
TTTTACCCATTCCTGAAGGACAACCGGGAAAAGATCGAGAAGATCCTGACCTTCCGCATCCCCTACTACG
TGGGCCCTCTGGCCAGGGGAAACAGCAGATTCGCCTGGATGACCAGAAAGAGCGAGGAAACCATCACCCC
CTGGAACTTCGAGGAAGTGGTGGACAAGGGCGCTTCCGCCCAGAGCTTCATCGAGCGGATGACCAACTTC
GATAAGAACCTGCCCAACGAGAAGGTGCTGCCCAAGCACAGCCTGCTGTACGAGTACTTCACCGTGTATA
ACGAGCTGACCAAAGTGAAATACGTGACCGAGGGAATGAGAAAGCCCGCCTTCCTGAGCGGCGAGCAGAA
AAAGGCCATCGTGGACCTGCTGTTCAAGACCAACCGGAAAGTGACCGTGAAGCAGCTGAAAGAGGACTAC
TTCAAGAAAATCGAGTGCTTCGACTCCGTGGAAATCTCCGGCGTGGAAGATCGGTTCAACGCCTCCCTGG
GCACATACCACGATCTGCTGAAAATTATCAAGGACAAGGACTTCCTGGACAATGAGGAAAACGAGGACAT
TCTGGAAGATATCGTGCTGACCCTGACACTGTTTGAGGACAGAGAGATGATCGAGGAACGGCTGAAAACC
TATGCCCACCTGTTCGACGACAAAGTGATGAAGCAGCTGAAGCGGCGGAGATACACCGGCTGGGGCAGGC
TGAGCCGGAAGCTGATCAACGGCATCCGGGACAAGCAGTCCGGCAAGACAATCCTGGATTTCCTGAAGTC
CGACGGCTTCGCCAACAGAAACTTCATGCAGCTGATCCACGACGACAGCCTGACCTTTAAAGAGGACATC
CAGAAAGCCCAGGTGTCCGGCCAGGGCGATAGCCTGCACGAGCACATTGCCAATCTGGCCGGCAGCCCCG
CCATTAAGAAGGGCATCCTGCAGACAGTGAAGGTGGTGGACGAGCTCGTGAAAGTGATGGGCCGGCACAA
GCCCGAGAACATCGTGATCGAAATGGCCAGAGAGAACCAGACCACCCAGAAGGGACAGAAGAACAGCCGC
GAGAGAATGAAGCGGATCGAAGAGGGCATCAAAGAGCTGGGCAGCCAGATCCTGAAAGAACACCCCGTGG
AAAACACCCAGCTGCAGAACGAGAAGCTGTACCTGTACTACCTGCAGAATGGGCGGGATATGTACGTGGA
CCAGGAACTGGACATCAACCGGCTGTCCGACTACGATGTGGACCATATCGTGCCTCAGAGCTTTCTGAAG
GACGACTCCATCGACAACAAGGTGCTGACCAGAAGCGACAAGAACCGGGGCAAGAGCGACAACGTGCCCT
CCGAAGAGGTCGTGAAGAAGATGAAGAACTACTGGCGGCAGCTGCTGAACGCCAAGCTGATTACCCAGAG
AAAGTTCGACAATCTGACCAAGGCCGAGAGAGGCGGCCTGAGCGAACTGGATAAGGCCGGCTTCATCAAG
AGACAGCTGGTGGAAACCCGGCAGATCACAAAGCACGTGGCACAGATCCTGGACTCCCGGATGAACACTA
AGTACGACGAGAATGACAAGCTGATCCGGGAAGTGAAAGTGATCACCCTGAAGTCCAAGCTGGTGTCCGA
TTTCCGGAAGGATTTCCAGTTTTACAAAGTGCGCGAGATCAACAACTACCACCACGCCCACGACGCCTAC
CTGAACGCCGTCGTGGGAACCGCCCTGATCAAAAAGTACCCTAAGCTGGAAAGCGAGTTCGTGTACGGCG
ACTACAAGGTGTACGACGTGCGGAAGATGATCGCCAAGAGCGAGCAGGAAATCGGCAAGGCTACCGCCAA
GTACTTCTTCTACAGCAACATCATGAACTTTTTCAAGACCGAGATTACCCTGGCCAACGGCGAGATCCGG
AAGCGGCCTCTGATCGAGACAAACGGCGAAACCGGGGAGATCGTGTGGGATAAGGGCCGGGATTTTGCCA
CCGTGCGGAAAGTGCTGAGCATGCCCCAAGTGAATATCGTGAAAAAGACCGAGGTGCAGACAGGCGGCTT
CAGCAAAGAGTCTATCCTGCCCAAGAGGAACAGCGATAAGCTGATCGCCAGAAAGAAGGACTGGGACCCT
AAGAAGTACGGCGGCTTCGACAGCCCCACCGTGGCCTATTCTGTGCTGGTGGTGGCCAAAGTGGAAAAGG
GCAAGTCCAAGAAACTGAAGAGTGTGAAAGAGCTGCTGGGGATCACCATCATGGAAAGAAGCAGCTTCGA
GAAGAATCCCATCGACTTTCTGGAAGCCAAGGGCTACAAAGAAGTGAAAAAGGACCTGATCATCAAGCTG
CCTAAGTACTCCCTGTTCGAGCTGGAAAACGGCCGGAAGAGAATGCTGGCCTCTGCCGGCGAACTGCAGA
AGGGAAACGAACTGGCCCTGCCCTCCAAATATGTGAACTTCCTGTACCTGGCCAGCCACTATGAGAAGCT
GAAGGGCTCCCCCGAGGATAATGAGCAGAAACAGCTGTTTGTGGAACAGCACAAGCACTACCTGGACGAG
ATCATCGAGCAGATCAGCGAGTTCTCCAAGAGAGTGATCCTGGCCGACGCTAATCTGGACAAAGTGCTGT
CCGCCTACAACAAGCACCGGGATAAGCCCATCAGAGAGCAGGCCGAGAATATCATCCACCTGTTTACCCT
GACCAATCTGGGAGCCCCTGCCGCCTTCAAGTACTTTGACACCACCATCGACCGGAAGAGGTACACCAGC
ACCAAAGAGGTGCTGGACGCCACCCTGATCCACCAGAGCATCACCGGCCTGTACGAGACACGGATCGACC
TGTCTCAGCTGGGAGGCGACAAAAGGCCGGCGGCCACGAAAAAGGCCGGCCAGGCAAAAAAGAAAAAGTA
AGAATTCCTAGAGCTCGCTGATCAGCCTCGACTGTGCCTTCTAGTTGCCAGCCATCTGTTGTTTGCCCCT
CCCCCGTGCCTTCCTTGACCCTGGAAGGTGCCACTCCCACTGTCCTTTCCTAATAAAATGAGGAAATTGC
ATCGCATTGTCTGAGTAGGTGTCATTCTATTCTGGGGGGTGGGGTGGGGCAGGACAGCAAGGGGGAGGAT
TGGGAAGAGAATAGCAGGCATGCTGGGGAGCGGCCGCAGGAACCCCTAGTGATGGAGTTGGCCACTCCCT
CTCTGCGCGCTCGCTCGCTCACTGAGGCCGGGCGACCAAAGGTCGCCCGACGCCCGGGCTTTGCCCGGGC
GGCCTCAGTGAGCGAGCGAGCGCGCAGCTGCCTGCAGGGGCGCCTGATGCGGTATTTTCTCCTTACGCAT
CTGTGCGGTATTTCACACCGCATA
[142 nt withheld, positions 5695-5836]
C
[141 nt withheld, positions 5838-5978]
CCTTTGACGTTGGAGTCCACGTTCTTT
[37 nt withheld, positions 6006-6042]
ACCCTATCTCGGGCTATTCTTTTGATTTATAAGGGATTTTGCCGATTTCGGCCTATTGGTTAAAAAATGA
GCTGATTTAACAAAAATTTAACGCGAATTTTAACAAAATATTAACGTTTACAATTTTATGGTGCACTCTC
AGTACAATCTGCTCTGATGCCGCATAGTTAAGCCAGCCCCGACACCCGCCAACACCCGCTGACGCGCCCT
GACGGGCTTGTCTGCTCCCGGCATCCGCTTACAGACAAGCTGTGACCGTCTCCGGGAGCTGCATGTGTCA
GAGGTTTTCACCGTCATCACCGAAACGCGCGAGACGAAAGGGCCTCGTGATACGCCTATTTTTATAGGTT
AATGTCATGATAATAATGGTTTCTTAGACGTCAGGTGGCACTTTTCGGGGAAATGTGCGCGGAACCCCTA
TTTGTTTATTTTTCTAAATACATTCAAATATGTATCCGCTCATGAGACAATAACCCTGATAAATGCTTCA
ATAATATTGAAAAAGGAAGAGTATGAGTATTCAACATTTCCGTGTCGCCCTTATTCCCTTTTTTGCGGCA
TTTTGCCTTCCTGTTTTTGCTCACCCAGAAACGCTGGTGAAAGTAAAAGATGCTGAAGATCAGTTGGGTG
CACGAGTGGGTTACATCGAACTGGATCTCAACAGCGGTAAGATCCTTGAGAGTTTTCGCCCCGAAGAACG
TTTTCCAATGATGAGCACTTTTAAAGTTCTGCTATGTGGCGCGGTATTATCCCGTATTGACGCCGGGCAA
GAGCAACTCGGTCGCCGCATACACTATTCTCAGAATGACTTGGTTGAGTACTCACCAGTCACAGAAAAGC
ATCTTACGGATGGCATGACAGTAAGAGAATTATGCAGTGCTGCCATAACCATGAGTGATAACACTGCGGC
CAACTTACTTCTGACAACGATCGGAGGACCGAAGGAGCTAACCGCTTTTTTGCACAACATGGGGGATCAT
GTAACTCGCCTTGATCGTTGGGAACCGGAGCTGAATGAAGCCATACCAAACGACGAGCGTGACACCACGA
TGCCTGTAGCAATGGCAACAACGTTGCGCAAACTATTAACTGGCGAACTACTTACTCTAGCTTCCCGGCA
ACAATTAATAGACTGGATGGAGGCGGATAAAGTTGCAGGACCACTTCTGCGCTCGGCCCTTCCGGCTGGC
TGGTTTATTGCTGATAAATCTGGAGCCGGTGAGCGTGGAAGCCGCGGTATCATTGCAGCACTGGGGCCAG
ATGGTAAGCCCTCCCGTATCGTAGTTATCTACACGACGGGGAGTCAGGCAACTATGGATGAACGAAATAG
ACAGATCGCTGAGATAGGTGCCTCACTGATTAAGCATTGGTAACTGTCAGACCAAGTTTACTCATATATA
CTTTAGATTGATTTAAAACTTCATTTTTAATTTAAAAGGATCTAGGTGAAGATCCTTTTTGATAATCTCA
TGACCAAAATCCCTTAACGTGAGTTTTCGTTCCACTGAGCGTCAGACCCCGTAGAAAAGATCAAAGGATC
TTCTTGAGATCCTTTTTTTCTGCGCGTAATCTGCTGCTTGCAAACAAAAAAACCACCGCTACCAGCGGTG
GTTTGTTTGCCGGATCAAGAGCTACCAACTCTTTTTCCGAAGGTAACTGGCTTCAGCAGAGCGCAGATAC
CAAATACTGTCCTTCTAGTGTAGCCGTAGTTAGGCCACCACTTCAAGAACTCTGTAGCACCGCCTACATA
CCTCGCTCTGCTAATCCTGTTACCAGTGGCTGCTGCCAGTGGCGATAAGTCGTGTCTTACCGGGTTGGAC
TCAAGACGATAGTTACCGGATAAGGCGCAGCGGTCGGGCTGAACGGGGGGTTCGTGCACACAGCCCAGCT
TGGAGCGAACGACCTACACCGAACTGAGATACCTACAGCGTGAGCTATGAGAAAGCGCCACGCTTCCCGA
AGGGAGAAAGGCGGACAGGTATCCGGTAAGCGGCAGGGTCGGAACAGGAGAGCGCACGAGGGAGCTTCCA
GGGGGAAACGCCTGGTATCTTTATAGTCCTGTCGGGTTTCGCCACCTCTGACTTGAGCGTCGATTTTTGT
GATGCTCGTCAGGGGGGCGGAGCCTATGGAAAAACGCCAGCAACGCGGCCTTTTTACGGTTCCTGGCCTT
TTGCTGGCCTTTTGCTCACATGTGAGGGCCTATTTCCCATGATTCCTTCATATTTGCATATACGATACAA
GGCTGTTAGAGAGATAATTGGAATTAATTTGACTGTAAACACAAAGATATTAGTACAAAATACGTGACGT
AGAAAGTAATAATTTCTTGGGTAGTTTGCAGTTTTAAAATTATGTTTTAAAATGGACTATCATATGCTTA
CCGTAACTTGAAAGTATTTCGATTTCTTGGCTTTATATATCTTGTGGAAAGGACGAAACACCGCCTTAAG
GGTGAACTTTAAGTTT
