Features (pLannotate 1.2.2; 17 found; start..end, strand, type, name):
     79..122     +  misc_RNA       gRNA scaffold (fragment): guide RNA scaffold for the Streptococcus pyogenes CRISPR/Cas9 system
    169..454     +  enhancer       CMV enhancer: human cytomegalovirus immediate early enhancer; contains an 18-bp deletion relative to the standard CMV enhancer
    732..959     +  intron         hybrid intron: hybrid between chicken β-actin (CBA) and minute virus of mice (MMV) introns (Gray et al., 2011)
   1097..2698    +  CDS            Cas9(N): N-terminal portion of Streptococcus pyogenes Cas9 (Zetsche et al., 2015)
   2699..5197    +  CDS            Cas9(C): C-terminal portion of Streptococcus pyogenes Cas9 (Zetsche et al., 2015)
   5198..5245    +  CDS            nucleoplasmin NLS: bipartite nuclear localization signal from nucleoplasmin
   5279..5390    +  polyA_signal   bGH poly(A) signal: bovine growth hormone polyadenylation signal
   5495..5635    +  repeat_region  AAV2 ITR: inverted terminal repeat of adeno-associated virus serotype 2 inverted
   5640..5691    -  misc_feature   bom (fragment): basis of mobility region from pBR322
   5710..6165    +  rep_origin     f1 ori (sequence partly withheld): f1 bacteriophage origin of replication; arrow indicates direction of (+) strand synthesis
   6166..6215    -  misc_feature   bom (fragment): basis of mobility region from pBR322
   6317..6352    -  CDS            rop (fragment): Rop protein, which maintains plasmids at low copy number; rop
   6447..6551    +  promoter       AmpR promoter: bla
   6552..7412    +  CDS            AmpR: β-lactamase; bla; confers resistance to ampicillin, carbenicillin, and related antibiotics
   7583..8171    +  rep_origin     ori: high-copy-number ColE1/pMB1/pBR322/pUC origin of replication
   8233..8473    +  promoter       U6 promoter: RNA polymerase III promoter for human U6 snRNA
   8503..72      +  misc_RNA       gRNA scaffold (across the origin): guide RNA scaffold for the Streptococcus pyogenes CRISPR/Cas9 system
>Addgene plasmid #112410 | pNR1D2.1.0-gDNA | addgene full sequence | sequence record 230269 | Addgene NGS Result
TAGAGCTAGAAATAGCAAGTTAAAATAAGGCTAGTCCGTTATCAACTTGAAAAAGTGGCACCGAGTCGGT
GCTTTTTTGTTTTAGAGCTAGAAATAGCAAGTTAAAATAAGGCTAGTCCGTTTTTAGCGCGTGCGCCAAT
TCTGCAGACAAATGGCTCTAGAGGTACCCGTTACATAACTTACGGTAAATGGCCCGCCTGGCTGACCGCC
CAACGACCCCCGCCCATTGACGTCAATAGTAACGCCAATAGGGACTTTCCATTGACGTCAATGGGTGGAG
TATTTACGGTAAACTGCCCACTTGGCAGTACATCAAGTGTATCATATGCCAAGTACGCCCCCTATTGACG
TCAATGACGGTAAATGGCCCGCCTGGCATTGTGCCCAGTACATGACCTTATGGGACTTTCCTACTTGGCA
GTACATCTACGTATTAGTCATCGCTATTACCATGGTCGAGGTGAGCCCCACGTTCTGCTTCACTCTCCCC
ATCTCCCCCCCCTCCCCACCCCCAATTTTGTATTTATTTATTTTTTAATTATTTTGTGCAGCGATGGGGG
CGGGGGGGGGGGGSNNNNNNNNNNNNNNNNNNNGGGCGGGGCGAGGGGCGGGGCGGGGCGAGGCGGAGAG
GTGCGGCGGCAGCCAATCAGAGCGGCGCGCTCCGAAAGTTTCCTTTTATGGCGAGGCGGCGGCGGCGGCG
GCCCTATAAAAAGCGAAGCGCGCGGCGGGCGGGAGTCGCTGCGCGCTGCCTTCGCCCCGTGCCCCGCTCC
GCCGCCGCCTCGCGCCGCCCGCCCCGGCTCTGACTGACCGCGTTACTCCCACAGGTGAGCGGGCGGGACG
GCCCTTCTCCTCCGGGCTGTAATTAGCTGAGCAAGAGGTAAGGGTTTAAGGGATGGTTGGTTGGTGGGGT
ATTAATGTTTAATTACCTGGAGCACCTGCCTGAAATCACTTTTTTTCAGGTTGGACCGGTGCCACCATGG
ACTATAAGGACCACGACGGAGACTACAAGGATCATGATATTGATTACAAAGACGATGACGATAAGATGGC
CCCAAAGAAGAAGCGGAAGGTCGGTATCCACGGAGTCCCAGCAGCCGACAAGAAGTACAGCATCGGCCTG
GACATCGGCACCAACTCTGTGGGCTGGGCCGTGATCACCGACGAGTACAAGGTGCCCAGCAAGAAATTCA
AGGTGCTGGGCAACACCGACCGGCACAGCATCAAGAAGAACCTGATCGGAGCCCTGCTGTTCGACAGCGG
CGAAACAGCCGAGGCCACCCGGCTGAAGAGAACCGCCAGAAGAAGATACACCAGACGGAAGAACCGGATC
TGCTATCTGCAAGAGATCTTCAGCAACGAGATGGCCAAGGTGGACGACAGCTTCTTCCACAGACTGGAAG
AGTCCTTCCTGGTGGAAGAGGATAAGAAGCACGAGCGGCACCCCATCTTCGGCAACATCGTGGACGAGGT
GGCCTACCACGAGAAGTACCCCACCATCTACCACCTGAGAAAGAAACTGGTGGACAGCACCGACAAGGCC
GACCTGCGGCTGATCTATCTGGCCCTGGCCCACATGATCAAGTTCCGGGGCCACTTCCTGATCGAGGGCG
ACCTGAACCCCGACAACAGCGACGTGGACAAGCTGTTCATCCAGCTGGTGCAGACCTACAACCAGCTGTT
CGAGGAAAACCCCATCAACGCCAGCGGCGTGGACGCCAAGGCCATCCTGTCTGCCAGACTGAGCAAGAGC
AGACGGCTGGAAAATCTGATCGCCCAGCTGCCCGGCGAGAAGAAGAATGGCCTGTTCGGAAACCTGATTG
CCCTGAGCCTGGGCCTGACCCCCAACTTCAAGAGCAACTTCGACCTGGCCGAGGATGCCAAACTGCAGCT
GAGCAAGGACACCTACGACGACGACCTGGACAACCTGCTGGCCCAGATCGGCGACCAGTACGCCGACCTG
TTTCTGGCCGCCAAGAACCTGTCCGACGCCATCCTGCTGAGCGACATCCTGAGAGTGAACACCGAGATCA
CCAAGGCCCCCCTGAGCGCCTCTATGATCAAGAGATACGACGAGCACCACCAGGACCTGACCCTGCTGAA
AGCTCTCGTGCGGCAGCAGCTGCCTGAGAAGTACAAAGAGATTTTCTTCGACCAGAGCAAGAACGGCTAC
GCCGGCTACATTGACGGCGGAGCCAGCCAGGAAGAGTTCTACAAGTTCATCAAGCCCATCCTGGAAAAGA
TGGACGGCACCGAGGAACTGCTCGTGAAGCTGAACAGAGAGGACCTGCTGCGGAAGCAGCGGACCTTCGA
CAACGGCAGCATCCCCCACCAGATCCACCTGGGAGAGCTGCACGCCATTCTGCGGCGGCAGGAAGATTTT
TACCCATTCCTGAAGGACAACCGGGAAAAGATCGAGAAGATCCTGACCTTCCGCATCCCCTACTACGTGG
GCCCTCTGGCCAGGGGAAACAGCAGATTCGCCTGGATGACCAGAAAGAGCGAGGAAACCATCACCCCCTG
GAACTTCGAGGAAGTGGTGGACAAGGGCGCTTCCGCCCAGAGCTTCATCGAGCGGATGACCAACTTCGAT
AAGAACCTGCCCAACGAGAAGGTGCTGCCCAAGCACAGCCTGCTGTACGAGTACTTCACCGTGTATAACG
AGCTGACCAAAGTGAAATACGTGACCGAGGGAATGAGAAAGCCCGCCTTCCTGAGCGGCGAGCAGAAAAA
GGCCATCGTGGACCTGCTGTTCAAGACCAACCGGAAAGTGACCGTGAAGCAGCTGAAAGAGGACTACTTC
AAGAAAATCGAGTGCTTCGACTCCGTGGAAATCTCCGGCGTGGAAGATCGGTTCAACGCCTCCCTGGGCA
CATACCACGATCTGCTGAAAATTATCAAGGACAAGGACTTCCTGGACAATGAGGAAAACGAGGACATTCT
GGAAGATATCGTGCTGACCCTGACACTGTTTGAGGACAGAGAGATGATCGAGGAACGGCTGAAAACCTAT
GCCCACCTGTTCGACGACAAAGTGATGAAGCAGCTGAAGCGGCGGAGATACACCGGCTGGGGCAGGCTGA
GCCGGAAGCTGATCAACGGCATCCGGGACAAGCAGTCCGGCAAGACAATCCTGGATTTCCTGAAGTCCGA
CGGCTTCGCCAACAGAAACTTCATGCAGCTGATCCACGACGACAGCCTGACCTTTAAAGAGGACATCCAG
AAAGCCCAGGTGTCCGGCCAGGGCGATAGCCTGCACGAGCACATTGCCAATCTGGCCGGCAGCCCCGCCA
TTAAGAAGGGCATCCTGCAGACAGTGAAGGTGGTGGACGAGCTCGTGAAAGTGATGGGCCGGCACAAGCC
CGAGAACATCGTGATCGAAATGGCCAGAGAGAACCAGACCACCCAGAAGGGACAGAAGAACAGCCGCGAG
AGAATGAAGCGGATCGAAGAGGGCATCAAAGAGCTGGGCAGCCAGATCCTGAAAGAACACCCCGTGGAAA
ACACCCAGCTGCAGAACGAGAAGCTGTACCTGTACTACCTGCAGAATGGGCGGGATATGTACGTGGACCA
GGAACTGGACATCAACCGGCTGTCCGACTACGATGTGGACCATATCGTGCCTCAGAGCTTTCTGAAGGAC
GACTCCATCGACAACAAGGTGCTGACCAGAAGCGACAAGAACCGGGGCAAGAGCGACAACGTGCCCTCCG
AAGAGGTCGTGAAGAAGATGAAGAACTACTGGCGGCAGCTGCTGAACGCCAAGCTGATTACCCAGAGAAA
GTTCGACAATCTGACCAAGGCCGAGAGAGGCGGCCTGAGCGAACTGGATAAGGCCGGCTTCATCAAGAGA
CAGCTGGTGGAAACCCGGCAGATCACAAAGCACGTGGCACAGATCCTGGACTCCCGGATGAACACTAAGT
ACGACGAGAATGACAAGCTGATCCGGGAAGTGAAAGTGATCACCCTGAAGTCCAAGCTGGTGTCCGATTT
CCGGAAGGATTTCCAGTTTTACAAAGTGCGCGAGATCAACAACTACCACCACGCCCACGACGCCTACCTG
AACGCCGTCGTGGGAACCGCCCTGATCAAAAAGTACCCTAAGCTGGAAAGCGAGTTCGTGTACGGCGACT
ACAAGGTGTACGACGTGCGGAAGATGATCGCCAAGAGCGAGCAGGAAATCGGCAAGGCTACCGCCAAGTA
CTTCTTCTACAGCAACATCATGAACTTTTTCAAGACCGAGATTACCCTGGCCAACGGCGAGATCCGGAAG
CGGCCTCTGATCGAGACAAACGGCGAAACCGGGGAGATCGTGTGGGATAAGGGCCGGGATTTTGCCACCG
TGCGGAAAGTGCTGAGCATGCCCCAAGTGAATATCGTGAAAAAGACCGAGGTGCAGACAGGCGGCTTCAG
CAAAGAGTCTATCCTGCCCAAGAGGAACAGCGATAAGCTGATCGCCAGAAAGAAGGACTGGGACCCTAAG
AAGTACGGCGGCTTCGACAGCCCCACCGTGGCCTATTCTGTGCTGGTGGTGGCCAAAGTGGAAAAGGGCA
AGTCCAAGAAACTGAAGAGTGTGAAAGAGCTGCTGGGGATCACCATCATGGAAAGAAGCAGCTTCGAGAA
GAATCCCATCGACTTTCTGGAAGCCAAGGGCTACAAAGAAGTGAAAAAGGACCTGATCATCAAGCTGCCT
AAGTACTCCCTGTTCGAGCTGGAAAACGGCCGGAAGAGAATGCTGGCCTCTGCCGGCGAACTGCAGAAGG
GAAACGAACTGGCCCTGCCCTCCAAATATGTGAACTTCCTGTACCTGGCCAGCCACTATGAGAAGCTGAA
GGGCTCCCCCGAGGATAATGAGCAGAAACAGCTGTTTGTGGAACAGCACAAGCACTACCTGGACGAGATC
ATCGAGCAGATCAGCGAGTTCTCCAAGAGAGTGATCCTGGCCGACGCTAATCTGGACAAAGTGCTGTCCG
CCTACAACAAGCACCGGGATAAGCCCATCAGAGAGCAGGCCGAGAATATCATCCACCTGTTTACCCTGAC
CAATCTGGGAGCCCCTGCCGCCTTCAAGTACTTTGACACCACCATCGACCGGAAGAGGTACACCAGCACC
AAAGAGGTGCTGGACGCCACCCTGATCCACCAGAGCATCACCGGCCTGTACGAGACACGGATCGACCTGT
CTCAGCTGGGAGGCGACAAAAGGCCGGCGGCCACGAAAAAGGCCGGCCAGGCAAAAAAGAAAAAGTAAGA
ATTCCTAGAGCTCGCTGATCAGCCTCGACTGTGCCTTCTAGTTGCCAGCCATCTGTTGTTTGCCCCTCCC
CCGTGCCTTCCTTGACCCTGGAAGGTGCCACTCCCACTGTCCTTTCCTAATAAAATGAGGAAATTGCATC
GCATTGTCTGAGTAGGTGTCATTCTATTCTGGGGGGTGGGGTGGGGCAGGACAGCAAGGGGGAGGATTGG
GAAGAGAATAGCAGGCATGCTGGGGAGCGGCCGCAGGAACCCCTAGTGATGGAGTTGGCCACTCCCTCTC
TGCGCGCTCGCTCGCTCACTGAGGCCGGGCGACCAAAGGTCGCCCGACGCCCGGGCTTTGCCCGGGCGGC
CTCAGTGAGCGAGCGAGCGCGCAGCTGCCTGCAGGGGCGCCTGATGCGGTATTTTCTCCTTACGCATCTG
TGCGGTATTTCACACCGCATA
[95 nt withheld, positions 5692-5786]
T
[46 nt withheld, positions 5788-5833]
C
[141 nt withheld, positions 5835-5975]
CCTTTGACGTTGGAGTCCACGTTCTTT
[37 nt withheld, positions 6003-6039]
ACTCTATCTCGGGCTATTCTTTTGATTTATAAGGGATTTTGCCGATTTCGGTCTATTGGTTAAAAAATGA
GCTGATTTAACAAAAATTTAACGCGAATTTTAACAAAATATTAACGTTTACAATTTTATGGTGCACTCTC
AGTACAATCTGCTCTGATGCCGCATAGTTAAGCCAGCCCCGACACCCGCCAACACCCGCTGACGCGCCCT
GACGGGCTTGTCTGCTCCCGGCATCCGCTTACAGACAAGCTGTGACCGTCTCCGGGAGCTGCATGTGTCA
GAGGTTTTCACCGTCATCACCGAAACGCGCGAGACGAAAGGGCCTCGTGATACGCCTATTTTTATAGGTT
AATGTCATGATAATAATGGTTTCTTAGACGTCAGGTGGCACTTTTCGGGGAAATGTGCGCGGAACCCCTA
TTTGTTTATTTTTCTAAATACATTCAAATATGTATCCGCTCATGAGACAATAACCCTGATAAATGCTTCA
ATAATATTGAAAAAGGAAGAGTATGAGTATTCAACATTTCCGTGTCGCCCTTATTCCCTTTTTTGCGGCA
TTTTGCCTTCCTGTTTTTGCTCACCCAGAAACGCTGGTGAAAGTAAAAGATGCTGAAGATCAGTTGGGTG
CACGAGTGGGTTACATCGAACTGGATCTCAACAGCGGTAAGATCCTTGAGAGTTTTCGCCCCGAAGAACG
TTTTCCAATGATGAGCACTTTTAAAGTTCTGCTATGTGGCGCGGTATTATCCCGTATTGACGCCGGGCAA
GAGCAACTCGGTCGCCGCATACACTATTCTCAGAATGACTTGGTTGAGTACTCACCAGTCACAGAAAAGC
ATCTTACGGATGGCATGACAGTAAGAGAATTATGCAGTGCTGCCATAACCATGAGTGATAACACTGCGGC
CAACTTACTTCTGACAACGATCGGAGGACCGAAGGAGCTAACCGCTTTTTTGCACAACATGGGGGATCAT
GTAACTCGCCTTGATCGTTGGGAACCGGAGCTGAATGAAGCCATACCAAACGACGAGCGTGACACCACGA
TGCCTGTAGCAATGGCAACAACGTTGCGCAAACTATTAACTGGCGAACTACTTACTCTAGCTTCCCGGCA
ACAATTAATAGACTGGATGGAGGCGGATAAAGTTGCAGGACCACTTCTGCGCTCGGCCCTTCCGGCTGGC
TGGTTTATTGCTGATAAATCTGGAGCCGGTGAGCGTGGAAGCCGCGGTATCATTGCAGCACTGGGGCCAG
ATGGTAAGCCCTCCCGTATCGTAGTTATCTACACGACGGGGAGTCAGGCAACTATGGATGAACGAAATAG
ACAGATCGCTGAGATAGGTGCCTCACTGATTAAGCATTGGTAACTGTCAGACCAAGTTTACTCATATATA
CTTTAGATTGATTTAAAACTTCATTTTTAATTTAAAAGGATCTAGGTGAAGATCCTTTTTGATAATCTCA
TGACCAAAATCCCTTAACGTGAGTTTTCGTTCCACTGAGCGTCAGACCCCGTAGAAAAGATCAAAGGATC
TTCTTGAGATCCTTTTTTTCTGCGCGTAATCTGCTGCTTGCAAACAAAAAAACCACCGCTACCAGCGGTG
GTTTGTTTGCCGGATCAAGAGCTACCAACTCTTTTTCCGAAGGTAACTGGCTTCAGCAGAGCGCAGATAC
CAAATACTGTTCTTCTAGTGTAGCCGTAGTTAGGCCACCACTTCAAGAACTCTGTAGCACCGCCTACATA
CCTCGCTCTGCTAATCCTGTTACCAGTGGCTGCTGCCAGTGGCGATAAGTCGTGTCTTACCGGGTTGGAC
TCAAGACGATAGTTACCGGATAAGGCGCAGCGGTCGGGCTGAACGGGGGGTTCGTGCACACAGCCCAGCT
TGGAGCGAACGACCTACACCGAACTGAGATACCTACAGCGTGAGCTATGAGAAAGCGCCACGCTTCCCGA
AGGGAGAAAGGCGGACAGGTATCCGGTAAGCGGCAGGGTCGGAACAGGAGAGCGCACGAGGGAGCTTCCA
GGGGGAAACGCCTGGTATCTTTATAGTCCTGTCGGGTTTCGCCACCTCTGACTTGAGCGTCGATTTTTGT
GATGCTCGTCAGGGGGGCGGAGCCTATGGAAAAACGCCAGCAACGCGGCCTTTTTACGGTTCCTGGCCTT
TTGCTGGCCTTTTGCTCACATGTGAGGGCCTATTTCCCATGATTCCTTCATATTTGCATATACGATACAA
GGCTGTTAGAGAGATAATTGGAATTAATTTGACTGTAAACACAAAGATATTAGTACAAAATACGTGACGT
AGAAAGTAATAATTTCTTGGGTAGTTTGCAGTTTTAAAATTATGTTTTAAAATGGACTATCATATGCTTA
CCGTAACTTGAAAGTATTTCGATTTCTTGGCTTTATATATCTTGTGGAAAGGACGAAACACCGGCCTTAA
GGGTGAACTTTAAGTTT
